Addgene plasmid #58898: pBabe-Kras G15A
Purpose: Expresses human Kras with a G15A mutation
Depositing lab: Channing Der. Depositing organization: University of North Carolina at Chapel Hill.
Backbone
  Vector backbone: pBabe-puro
  Backbone manufacturer: unknown
  Backbone size w/o insert (bp): 5169
  Total vector size (bp): 5906
  Vector type: Mammalian Expression, Retroviral
  Selectable markers: Puromycin
Growth in bacteria
  Bacterial resistance: Ampicillin, 100 μg/mL
  Growth temperature: 37°C
  Growth strain: DH5alpha
  Copy number: Unknown
Gene/Insert
  Gene/Insert name: KRAS (alt names: K-Ras2A; RASK2)
  Species: H. sapiens (human)
  Insert size (bp): 600
  Mutation: G15A mutation
  GenBank ID: NM_004985.4 NP_004976.2
  Entrez Gene: KRAS (a.k.a. 'C-K-RAS, C-K-RAS, CFC2, K-RAS2A, K-RAS2B, K-RAS4A, K-RAS4B, K-Ras, K-Ras 2, KI-RAS, KRAS1, KRAS2, NS, NS3, OES, RALD, RASK2, c-Ki-ras, c-Ki-ras2)
  Tag / fusion protein: HA (N terminal on insert)
Terms and licenses: Academic/Nonprofit Terms; Industry Terms: Not Available to Industry
How to cite: pBabe-Kras G15A was a gift from Channing Der (Addgene plasmid # 58898 ; http://n2t.net/addgene:58898 ; RRID:Addgene_58898)
