[The description below was written by a language model from this plasmid's Addgene catalogue record.]
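Description:
pBabe-Kras G15A is a retroviral mammalian expression plasmid built on the pBabe-puro backbone, with a recorded total size of about 5.9 kb (backbone about 5.2 kb). It is propagated in E. coli under ampicillin selection, and cells that have taken up or been transduced with the vector can be selected with puromycin. No feature table accompanies the record, so the individual regulatory elements are not listed. pBabe-type vectors are generally Moloney murine leukemia virus-derived designs in which the viral long terminal repeats and packaging signal allow the transcript to be packaged into retroviral particles in a suitable packaging cell line. In these designs the 5' LTR normally drives the inserted gene, while a separate internal promoter drives the puromycin resistance gene.

The payload is a human KRAS coding sequence of roughly 600 bp carrying a G15A substitution, with an HA epitope tag fused to the N terminus for detection or immunoprecipitation of the expressed protein. The GenBank references given for the insert are a KRAS transcript and protein accession, although the alternative names also list K-Ras2A, so the record is not fully explicit about the isoform. Glycine 15 lies in the nucleotide-binding region of Ras proteins, and G15A Ras variants are generally described as nucleotide-binding-defective forms used as dominant-negative or exchange-factor-trapping reagents. The record itself does not state this rationale, giving the purpose only as expression of human Kras with the G15A mutation. The construct suits stable, puromycin-selectable expression of this tagged mutant in mammalian cells through retroviral transduction, or expression after direct transfection.
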