>Addgene plasmid #58898 | pBabe-Kras G15A | addgene partial sequence | sequence record 95311 | pBABE5 5'-CTTTATCCAGCCCTCAC-3'
ATGGCTTCAAGTTATCCATATGATGTGCCCGACTATGCCTCACTTGGAGGACCCTCTGGATCCACCATGA
CTGAATATAAACTTGTGGTAGTTGGAGCTGGTGGCGTAGCCAAGAGTGCCTTGACGATACAGCTAATTCA
GAATCATTTTGTGGACGAATATGATCCAACAATAGAGGATTCCTACAGGAAGCAAGTAGTAATTGATGGA
GAAACCTGTCTCTTGGATATTCTCGACACAGCAGGTCAAGAGGAGTACAGTGCAATGAGGGACCAGTACA
TGAGGACTGGGGAGGGCTTTCTTTGTGTATTTGCCATAAATAATACTAAATCATTTGAAGATATTCACCA
TTATAGAGAACAAATTAAAAGAGTTAAGGACTCTGAAGATGTACCTATGGTCCTAGTAGGAAATAAATGT
GATTTGCCTTCCAGAACAGTAGACACAAAACAGGCTCAGGACTTAGCAAGAAGTTATGGAATTCCTTTTA
TTGAAACATCAGCAAAGACAAGACAGGGTGTTGATGATGCCTTCTATACATTAGTTCGAGAAATTCGAAA
ACATAAAGAAAAGATGAGCAAAGATGGTAAAAAGAAGAAAAAGAAGTCAAAGACAAAGTGTGTAATTATG
TAAGTCGACCCTGTGGAATGTGTGTCAGTTAGGGTGTGGAAAGTCCCCAGGCTCCCCAGCACGCAGAAGT
ATGCAAAGCATGCATCTCAATTAGTCAGCAACC
