>Addgene plasmid #58898 | pBabe-Kras G15A | addgene partial sequence | sequence record 95313 | SV40pro-F2 5'-CCCCATGGCTGACTAATTTTT-3'
CGAGGCCGCCTCGGCCTCTGAGCTATTCCAGAAGTAGTGAGGAGGCTTTTTTGGAGGCCTAGGCTTTTGC
AAAAAGCTTACCATGACCGAGTACAAGCCCACGGTGCGCCTCGCCACCCGCGACGACGTCCCCAGGGCCG
TACGCACCCTCGCCGCCGCGTTCGCCGACTACCCCGCCACGCGCCACACCGTCGATCCGGACCGCCACAT
CGAGCGGGTCACCGAGCTGCAAGAACTCTTCCTCACGCGCGTCGGGCTCGACATCGGCAAGGTGTGGGTC
GCGGACGACGGCGCCGCGGTGGCGGTCTGGACCACGCCGGAGAGCGTCGAAGCGGGGGCGGTGTTCGCCG
AGATCGGCCCGCGCATGGCCGAGTTGAGCGGTTCCCGGCTGGCCGCGCAGCAACAGATGGAAGGCCTCCT
GGCGCCGCACCGGCCCAAGGAGCCCGCGTGGTTCCTGGCCACCGTCGGCGTCTCGCCCGACCACCAGGGC
AAGGGTCTGGGCAGCGCCGTCGTGCTCCCCGGAGTGGAGGCGGCCGAGCGCGCCGGGGTGCCCGCCTTCC
TGGAGACCTCCGCGCCCCGCAACCTCCCCTTCTACGAGCGGCTCGGCTTCACCGTCACCGCCGACGTCGA
GGTGCCCGAAGGACCGCGCACCTGGTGCATGACCCGCAAGCCCGGTGCCTGACGCCCGCCCCACGACCCG
CAGCGCCCGACCGAAAGGAGCGCACGACCCCATGCATCGATAAAATAAAAGATTTTATTTAGTCTCCAGA
AAAAGGGG
